>Addgene plasmid #236514 | GFP-mCGNL1-Myc | addgene full sequence | sequence record 469303 | Addgene NGS Result
TTGAGATCCTTTTTTTCTGCGCGTAATCTGCTGCTTGCAAACAAAAAAACCACCGCTACCAGCGGTGGTT
TGTTTGCCGGATCAAGAGCTACCAACTCTTTTTCCGAAGGTAACTGGCTTCAGCAGAGCGCAGATACCAA
ATACTGTTCTTCTAGTGTAGCCGTAGTTAGGCCACCACTTCAAGAACTCTGTAGCACCGCCTACATACCT
CGCTCTGCTAATCCTGTTACCAGTGGCTGCTGCCAGTGGCGATAAGTCGTGTCTTACCGGGTTGGACTCA
AGACGATAGTTACCGGATAAGGCGCAGCGGTCGGGCTGAACGGGGGGTTCGTGCACACAGCCCAGCTTGG
AGCGAACGACCTACACCGAACTGAGATACCTACAGCGTGAGCTATGAGAAAGCGCCACGCTTCCCGAAGG
GAGAAAGGCGGACAGGTATCCGGTAAGCGGCAGGGTCGGAACAGGAGAGCGCACGAGGGAGCTTCCAGGG
GGAAACGCCTGGTATCTTTATAGTCCTGTCGGGTTTCGCCACCTCTGACTTGAGCGTCGATTTTTGTGAT
GCTCGTCAGGGGGGCGGAGCCTATGGAAAAACGCCAGCAACGCGGCCTTTTTACGGTTCCTGGCCTTTTG
CTGGCCTTTTGCTCACATGTTCTTTCCTGCGTTATCCCCTGATTCTGTGGATAACCGTATTACCGCCTTT
GAGTGAGCTGATACCGCTCGCCGCAGCCGAACGACCGAGCGCAGCGAGTCAGTGAGCGAGGAAGCGGAAG
AGCGCCCAATACGCAAACCGCCTCTCCCCGCGCGTTGGCCGATTCATTAATGCAGCTGGCACGACAGGTT
TCCCGACTGGAAAGCGGGCAGTGAGCGCAACGCAATTAATGTGAGTTAGCTCACTCATTAGGCACCCCAG
GCTTTACACTTTATGCTTCCGGCTCGTATGTTGTGTGGAATTGTGAGCGGATAACAATTTCACACAGGAA
ACAGCTATGACCATGATTACGCCAAGCTCTAGCTAGAGGTCGACGGTATACAGACATGATAAGATACATT
GATGAGTTTGGACAAACCACAACTAGAATGCAGTGAAAAAAATGCTTTATTTGTGAAATTTGTGATGCTA
TTGCTTTATTTGTAACCATTATAAGCTGCAATAAACAAGTTGGGGTGGGCGAAGAACTCCAGCATGAGAT
CCCCGCGCTGGAGGATCATCCAGCCGGCGTCCCGGAAAACGATTCCGAAGCCCAACCTTTCATAGAAGGC
GGCGGTGGAATCGAAATCTCGTGATGGCAGGTTGGGCGTCGCTTGGTCGGTCATTTCGAACCCCAGAGTC
CCGCTCAGAAGAACTCGTCAAGAAGGCGATAGAAGGCGATGCGCTGCGAATCGGGAGCGGCGATACCGTA
AAGCACGAGGAAGCGGTCAGCCCATTCGCCGCCAAGCTCTTCAGCAATATCACGGGTAGCCAACGCTATG
TCCTGATAGCGGTCCGCCACACCCAGCCGGCCACAGTCGATGAATCCAGAAAAGCGGCCATTTTCCACCA
TGATATTCGGCAAGCAGGCATCGCCATGGGTCACGACGAGATCCTCGCCGTCGGGCATGCGCGCCTTGAG
CCTGGCGAACAGTTCGGCTGGCGCGAGCCCCTGATGCTCTTCGTCCAGATCATCCTGATCGACAAGACCG
GCTTCCATCCGAGTACGTGCTCGCTCGATGCGATGTTTCGCTTGGTGGTCGAATGGGCAGGTAGCCGGAT
CAAGCGTATGCAGCCGCCGCATTGCATCAGCCATGATGGATACTTTCTCGGCAGGAGCAAGGTGAGATGA
CAGGAGATCCTGCCCCGGCACTTCGCCCAATAGCAGCCAGTCCCTTCCCGCTTCAGTGACAACGTCGAGC
ACAGCTGCGCAAGGAACGCCCGTCGTGGCCAGCCACGATAGCCGCGCTGCCTCGTCCTGCAGTTCATTCA
GGGCACCGGACAGGTCGGTCTTGACAAAAAGAACCGGGCGCCCCTGCGCTGACAGCCGGAACACGGCGGC
ATCAGAGCAGCCGATTGTCTGTTGTGCCCAGTCATAGCCGAATAGCCTCTCCACCCAAGCGGCCGGAGAA
CCTGCGTGCAATCCATCTTGTTCAATCATGCGAAACGATCCTCATCCTGTCTCTTGATCAGATCCGAAAA
TGGATATACAAGCTCCCGGGAGCTTTTTGCAAAAGCCTAGGCCTCCAAAAAAGCCTCCTCACTACTTCTG
GAATAGCTCAGAGGCAGAGGCGGCCTCGGCCTCTGCATAAATAAAAAAAATTAGTCAGCCATGGGGCGGA
GAATGGGCGGAACTGGGCGGAGTTAGGGGCGGGATGGGCGGAGTTAGGGGCGGGACTATGGTTGCTGACT
AATTGAGATGCATGCTTTGCATACTTCTGCCTGCTGGGGAGCCTGGGGACTTTCCACACCTGGTTGCTGA
CTAATTGAGATGCATGCTTTGCATACTTCTGCCTGCTGGGGAGCCTGGGGACTTTCCACACCCTAACTGA
CACACATTCCACAGAATTAATTCGCGTTAAATTTTTGTTAAATCAGCTCATTTTTTAACCAATAGGCCGA
AATCGGCAAAATCCCTTATAAATCAAAAGAATAGACCGAGATAGGGT
[37 nt withheld, positions 2638-2674]
AAAGAACGTGGACTCCAACGTCAAAGG
[49 nt withheld, positions 2702-2750]
T
[91 nt withheld, positions 2752-2842]
G
[124 nt withheld, positions 2844-2967]
GGGGATACCCCCTAGAGCCCCAGCTGGTTCTTTCCGCCTCAGAAGCCATAGAGCCCACCGCATCCCCAGC
ATGCCTGCTATTGTCTTCCCAATCCTCCCCCTTGCTGTCCTGCCCCACCCCACCCCCCAGAATAGAATGA
CACCTACTCAGACAATGCGATGCAATTTCCTCATTTTATTAGGAAAGGACAGTGGGAGTGGCACCTTCCA
GGGTCAAGGAAGGCACGGGGGAGGGGCAAACAACAGATGGCTGGCAACTAGAAGGCACAGTCGAGGCTGA
TCAGCGGTTTAAACTTAAGCTGGAGACCGTTTAAACTCAATGATGATGATGATGATGGTCGACGGCGCTA
TTCAGATCCTCTTCTGAGATGAGTTTTTGTTCGGGCCCAAGCTTGGTACCGGGCCCCCCCTCGAGGTCGA
CCTAATTCAGATCCTCTTCTGAGATGAGTTTTTGTTCATCGATTCAGATCTGGCTGGCGATAGTGCTGTC
TTTGGGAAAGGCATAGCTCAGTGGGGCTTCGTAGAGGCTTCCCGCATCACTGCTGAGGTCGTCGTCGTCC
GAGTCGTCCAGTACTTTACTAGACAGTGTCTTAAGCCTTAAGCCCTTCTTCAGAGAGTTGAGCTGCCCCT
GCAGCTGCTCATTCACCCCCATCTGCTCCTCCAGCTCCCTCTGCAGCTTCTTCTTAGAACTTTCCAGTCG
GTCGATCTCCTCTTCAGCCTCCTCCACCTGGCGCTTCATGGCTTTCAGGCGCAAGCTCAGCTGGTCCTTC
TGGTCCGTCAGTGACAGATGCTCATCATCCACCTGCATCACCAGCTCCTTCACCTTCCGCTCCAGCCTTC
GGTTGCTGAGCTGCAGGTTGGCCCGATCCCTCTCCTCATTCTCCAGCCGGTCCTCCAGCTCTGCAATCCT
GGCCTCCATCTGCACCACCAGGCCCTCCTTGCTGGACCTGTAGGAACCTTCCAGGTGGATAATCCGGCTC
TTTAAGTCTTTGTTCTGTCTCTCTAGGGAAATCTTGTCACACTCTAAGTCTTGCTTGGCAGCTTTCTCCT
GAAGAAGCTCGCTCCTCATCTGCTCCATCTGTTCCCTGCTCCACGTGATCCTCTCCGACAGCAAGTCAGC
GTTGGTTCTTTCTTCTTCCAATTCAATCTCCAATTGGGACACCTTGTCCTCCATCTGCTTGATGAGTCGG
CTGCGGTCATCCTTGAGGTGGCTCTTGGCCTCCAGCTCATACTCCAGGTCCTTCAGCGACTGCTCCAGAA
GCTGCCGTTTTGTGAGCGCCTCCTCCTCAGCTCGCTGGTAGTCCTGCAACTCTTCCTCCTTGAGGCGTAA
CTCATCCTGCATCTTCGAGGCTGCCAGTCTGGCCTTTTCCACTTCCAGGCATTTCTCCTTCAGTTGTGTC
TGCATTTCCGCAAGCTCCCGGCGGTTCTTCTCCTTATACTCGCCCAGCTGCTTCTGCAGCTCCAAAGAGG
ATGTGCGGGAGGCCTCAGCAATGTCGGCCATCTCCTTCTGCAGCTTCTCGATGGTCTTGTCCAGGTGCCA
CCGCTCGCTCTCCATCTCGTTCTTCAGCTTTCGCAGCTGCTCCTTCTGCTCCGCCTCGTCCCGGAGTTTC
TCCAGGAGTTCCTTCTGCTCCTGGGAGACCTGGCTCAGCTCTCTCCGAGCTTGCTCCAGCTCCTTCTCCA
GCGCCCTTCTGGCACATGTGGCTTCTTTTTCTTCCTTTCTGGCATGCACAAGGGCTTCCTCCAGCTGCTG
TACTTCACTCTCACACTTTCGGAGTGTCTCCTTTGCTTGGGCCTCGTCACCCTTCACATCCTCCATCTGC
CTCTGTAGCTGGGCTGCCCTGCGCTCCAGCTCCGCAATCCTCCCCTGCAGCTTCTCATTCTCCTCCTTCA
GCACTTTCTCACGCAGGTCAGCCTCCGCCTGGCTCTGCTCTGAGGAGTTGCTCCTGCTGGCCAGGACCTC
AACATTCTTGGTTGCCTCCTCCACACTCTCCCTGAGGGCCTGCAGCTCAGCATCGTACTGTTCCTTCAGC
TTATCCATCTCCTGGTCATGGCTGGAAACCTCCTCCTTCAAGGCGCCCTTCAAGGCAGTCAGCTCCCGCT
CCCGCTTCCTCAAGAGATCTTCCTGTTCCTCTTTGGCAATGAGCAGATCTTGAAGGTCCTGCTTGGCTTG
CAGGAGCTCCTCAATCAGGGCTCCCTTCTCCCTGTCCTCGGATCGCTTGGTGCTGTCTAGCTCATCATGC
ATTTCCGACAGCTGGTCCTGCAGGTCTCTGATCTCAGTCTGGTGCTGTTCACGCTCCATCTTCACTTGGA
ACAGCTCTTCCAAGCTCTTCCTCAGCTCGCCTTCACTTTCCTCCAGCCGTCTCTGCAGGGTGGCCGTCTC
CTCCACTTGGCTCTGGTGCCGGACTCGCAGCTCTTCTAAATCCTCTCTCATTCTTTCTCGCTCCTCCTTG
ATGTTCTGTTGGTTCTTCATCTCCAGTTGCAGTTGCTGCTGTAGTTCAGACACTTCTAGGATCAATTTGT
TCTTCTGATCCAATAGACTGTTGCCTTCAGAGGGAGAATTCGGAGCTTGATTGCTTCCTTGGGCACTCCC
TGCTGCTCTGGACTTCAAAGTCTGGATTTTCTCAAAGACCAGGTTCACTTTCCTTTTGGTGGCATCCTCA
TTGTCTGTGCCTCCTTCTTTGAGGTAATTGTAAAGGATCTGCTTGGCGGTCTCCTCGTTCGTTTGTTGTG
TGAGCTCCTGCTGGCCCTTTAAGAGATCTGGTGTGGCCTGAGTGCTGGAGTCGGAAGGAAATGTCTTCAC
TGAAATTTTCTTGGCACCAGAATCCGATGTGGCAGCCACCGCCCGGTTCTGTAACATCAACGTGGCAGTG
GCTATTTTGATTTCTTCCTCTTTTTTATTCGGTGCTGGCAGGGAGGGGGCACATGCCCCCGTGCTTTCCT
GCCTTCCTTTGTTCAGAACTTTCCCATCTTTGTTCTGCAGGGGAGGCTTGGGGTGGGCACCTTGAGCGCC
CTGCAGCTTTGCGGGCGGGCTGCTGGGACTGTGCTTCCCACGGTGCTCCTGGGCCACTGACCTCTGCGGG
AAGACCTGGGATGGCCGAAGGAGGTGTTCGCTAGACTTGCCCAGGTTCCTGCTGAACTCGGTGAGGTATT
CTGTGTTTCCCTGGAGACCAAATGGAAAGGCACTATCTACACTTCGGGATCTTTTCCTGTCGTCGGGATT
GATCCTGTTTCTCTTCCCAGACCTTCCTCTTCTCTGAAGGCCAGGCTTTTGGTCAAATTTTTCAATTAAC
TGGTCCACACCAGGAATTGAGCAGGTGTCGATATCCCGCCCAGTTCCTGGCAAGAAGGGAATATACCTTC
TGTTTTCATGGCGGTTGACGCTGTCGGCATGAATGGCGCATTCCTGATCATCAAGTAAAAATTTGTACAA
GGAAGTGGCAGAAGTAGGAGTCGTGGATGACGAAGAGGACCTGCGTGACCGAGCTCCATCCAGGATGGGT
CCTGCGGAATCTTGTCGCCGGAAGGGTAGCACATCTGGCCTGTTTTTCTTGGTTTCAGAATAGGCCTGTG
GGCTGGGGGCAGTTGGGGATTTCCGTCGAGGGGAAAGGGTCTCCTCTCCCACCCCCTCCTTGGCGCACCT
CTGAACGTTCACGCACACTGAGGTCTGCTTTTGGGGGTCTTCTATGACCACAGAGCTGCAGAGACGGATC
GCTGTCATGTTGGTCTTGGCTAAATCTTCCGAAGTAGGGCTGTTGGGCTGGGAACCGTAGGATTTGGGGA
AGCAGTTCCGGGACTTCTTACAGTTGGTCCCGTCCTCTGTTGCATTTCTCAGCCAGGGACTCTCGGGAGG
GTGATGCTTCTTTGCGTTCACCTCATTCTTTTCTGGGTCATAGGGCTGCAGAAGCTCCGGGTGCCTCTGG
AAGTTGAGCACATGGGGCAGCTTCGTGGGCCCGTCTTTGCGTTCTAGAACTCCATTCCTGCCCTCGTGGA
GGGAGAACTGCTTCTGGCCTCTTAGCGGGCTGGTTTGCAGGTACGGGTTTTCTGGAAGCTGCAGTTCCTC
CGGAGTGTTCTCCTTCAACACGGTTCCATTGCTTGGATGTAGGGACAGGTTATTTATCACTGAAGATGGA
AACGATGGCGCGTTTTCTGGGAAAGGTGTGCCTGCTAGACACCGCTCAGTGTTATTCAGGACTATATAAG
GGTGGCCATCAATTCCCTGGACCCTGATGCTGACACCATAGGAGCCTGCCTTTGAGGGCTGGGAATTCCT
TGGCTTTGGAGTGTCACCACTGGCAAGTCTCAGGTGTACCCCGTACTCCTGCTGTACGTGTTGGTATTCG
CCAAAATACAGCTCCATGCGGCCGCTCTTGTACAGCTCGTCCATGCCGAGAGTGATCCCGGCGGCGGTCA
CGAACTCCAGCAGGACCATGTGATCGCGCTTCTCGTTGGGGTCTTTGCTCAGGGCGGACTGGGTGCTCAG
GTAGTGGTTGTCGGGCAGCAGCACGGGGCCGTCGCCGATGGGGGTGTTCTGCTGGTAGTGGTCGGCGAGC
TGCACGCTGCCGTCCTCGATGTTGTGGCGGATCTTGAAGTTCACCTTGATGCCGTTCTTCTGCTTGTCGG
CCATGATATAGACGTTGTGGCTGTTGTAGTTGTACTCCAGCTTGTGCCCCAGGATGTTGCCGTCCTCCTT
GAAGTCGATGCCCTTCAGCTCGATGCGGTTCACCAGGGTGTCGCCCTCGAACTTCACCTCGGCGCGGGTC
TTGTAGTTGCCGTCGTCCTTGAAGAAGATGGTGCGCTCCTGGACGTAGCCTTCGGGCATGGCGGACTTGA
AGAAGTCGTGCTGCTTCATGTGGTCGGGGTAGCGGCTGAAGCACTGCACGCCGTAGGTCAGGGTGGTCAC
GAGGGTGGGCCAGGGCACGGGCAGCTTGCCGGTGGTGCAGATGAACTTCAGGGTCAGCTTGCCGTAGGTG
GCATCGCCCTCGCCCTCGCCGGACACGCTGAACTTGTGGCCGTTTACGTCGCCGTCCAGCTCGACCAGGA
TGGGCACCACCCCGGTGAACAGCTCCTCGCCCTTGCTCACCATGGTGGCGGATCCACTAGTTCTAGAGGG
CCCGTTTAAACGCTAGCCAGCTTGGGTCTCCCTATAGTGAGTCGTATTAATTTCGATAAGCCAGTAAGCA
GTGGGTTCTCTAGTTAGCCAGAGAGCTCTGCTTATATAGACCTCCCACCGTACACGCCTACCGCCCATTT
GCGTCAATGGGGCGGAGTTGTTACGACATTTTGGAAAGTCCCGTTGATTTTGGTGCCAAAACAAACTCCC
ATTGACGTCAATGGGGTGGAGACTTGGAAATCCCCGTGAGTCAAACCGCTATCCACGCCCATTGATGTAC
TGCCAAAACCGCATCACCATGGTAATAGCGATGACTAATACGTAGATGTACTGCCAAGTAGGAAAGTCCC
ATAAGGTCATGTACTGGGCATAATGCCAGGCGGGCCATTTACCGTCATTGACGTCAATAGGGGGCGTACT
TGGCATATGATACACTTGATGTACTGCCAAGTGGGCAGTTTACCGTAAATACTCCACCCATTGACGTCAA
TGGAAAGTCCCTATTGGCGTTACTATGGGAACATACGTCATTATTGACGTCAATGGGCGGGGGTCGTTGG
GCGGTCAGCCAGGCGGGCCATTTACCGTAAGTTATGTAACGCGGAACTCCATATATGGGCTATGAACTAA
TGACCCCGTAATTGATTACTATTAATAACTAGTCAATAATCAATGTCAACGCGTATATCTGGCCCGTACA
TCGCGAAGCAGCGCAAAACGCCTAACCCTAAGCAGATTCTTCATGCAATTGTCGGTCAAGCCTTGCCTTG
TTGTAGCTTAAATTTTGCTCGCGCACTACTCAGCGACCTCCAACACACAAGCAGGGAGCAGATACTGGCT
TAACTATGCGGCATCAGAGCAGATTGTACTGAGAGTGCACCATAGGGGATCGGGAGATCTCCCGATCCGT
CGACGTCAGGTGGCACTTTTCGGGGAAATGTGCGCGGAACCCCTATTTGTTTATTTTTCTAAATACATTC
AAATATGTATCCGCTCATGAGACAATAACCCTGATAAATGCTTCAATAATATTGAAAAAGGAAGAGTATG
AGTATTCAACATTTCCGTGTCGCCCTTATTCCCTTTTTTGCGGCATTTTGCCTTCCTGTTTTTGCTCACC
CAGAAACGCTGGTGAAAGTAAAAGATGCTGAAGATCAGTTGGGTGCACGAGTGGGTTACATCGAACTGGA
TCTCAACAGCGGTAAGATCCTTGAGAGTTTTCGCCCCGAAGAACGTTTTCCAATGATGAGCACTTTTAAA
GTTCTGCTATGTGGCGCGGTATTATCCCGTATTGACGCCGGGCAAGAGCAACTCGGTCGCCGCATACACT
ATTCTCAGAATGACTTGGTTGAGTACTCACCAGTCACAGAAAAGCATCTTACGGATGGCATGACAGTAAG
AGAATTATGCAGTGCTGCCATAACCATGAGTGATAACACTGCGGCCAACTTACTTCTGACAACGATCGGA
GGACCGAAGGAGCTAACCGCTTTTTTGCACAACATGGGGGATCATGTAACTCGCCTTGATCGTTGGGAAC
CGGAGCTGAATGAAGCCATACCAAACGACGAGCGTGACACCACGATGCCTGTAGCAATGGCAACAACGTT
GCGCAAACTATTAACTGGCGAACTACTTACTCTAGCTTCCCGGCAACAATTAATAGACTGGATGGAGGCG
GATAAAGTTGCAGGACCACTTCTGCGCTCGGCCCTTCCGGCTGGCTGGTTTATTGCTGATAAATCTGGAG
CCGGTGAGCGTGGGTCTCGCGGTATCATTGCAGCACTGGGGCCAGATGGTAAGCCCTCCCGTATCGTAGT
TATCTACACGACGGGGAGTCAGGCAACTATGGATGAACGAAATAGACAGATCGCTGAGATAGGTGCCTCA
CTGATTAAGCATTGGTAACTGTCAGACCAAGTTTACTCATATATACTTTAGATTGATTTAAAACTTCATT
TTTAATTTAAAAGGATCTAGGTGAAGATCCTTTTTGATAATCTCATGACCAAAATCCCTTAACGTGAGTT
TTCGTTCCACTGAGCGTCAGACCCCGTAGAAAAGATCAAAGGATCTTC
Features (pLannotate 1.2.2; 24 found; start..end, strand, type, name):
      1..589     +  rep_origin     ori: high-copy-number ColE1/pMB1/pBR322/pUC origin of replication
    772..864     +  CDS            lacI (fragment): lac repressor; lacI; The lac repressor binds to the lac operator to inhibit transcription in E. coli. This inhibition can be relieved by adding lactose or isopropyl-β-D-thiogalactopyranoside (IPTG).
    877..898     +  protein_bind   CAP binding site: CAP binding activates transcription in the presence of cAMP. E. coli catabolite activator protein
    913..943     +  promoter       lac promoter: promoter for the E. coli lac operon
    951..967     +  protein_bind   lac operator: The lac repressor binds to the lac operator to inhibit transcription in E. coli. This inhibition can be relieved by adding lactose or isopropyl-β-D-thiogalactopyranoside (IPTG). lac repressor encoded by lacI
   1040..1161    -  polyA_signal   SV40 poly(A) signal: SV40 polyadenylation signal
   1156..1314    -  CDS            ble (fragment): BLE_KLEPN - Experimental evidence at protein level: Swiss-Prot protein existence level 1. Binding protein with a strong affinity to the bleomycin family of antibiotics. Binds to CL990; an antimitotic-antibiotic compound. From Klebsiella pneumoniae.
   1338..2129    -  CDS            neo: KKA2_KLEPN - Also known as kan, nptII. Experimental evidence at protein level: Swiss-Prot protein existence level 1. Resistance to kanamycin, neomycin, paromomycin, ribostamycin, butirosin and gentamicin B. From Klebsiella pneumoniae.
   2196..2525    -  promoter       SV40 promoter: SV40 enhancer and early promoter
   2539..2967    -  rep_origin     f1 ori (sequence partly withheld): f1 bacteriophage origin of replication; arrow indicates direction of (+) strand synthesis
   2988..3009    -  promoter       SV40 promoter (fragment): SV40 enhancer and early promoter
   3013..3237    -  polyA_signal   bGH poly(A) signal: bovine growth hormone polyadenylation signal
   3287..3304    -  CDS            capTEV™ (fragment): composite tag for in vivo biotinylation, TEV protease cleavage, and 6xHis tagging
   3362..3388    -  misc_feature   MCS (fragment): pBluescript multiple cloning site
   3434..7324    -  CDS            Cgnl1: CGNL1_MOUSE - Also known as Jacop, Kiaa1749. Experimental evidence at protein level: Swiss-Prot protein existence level 1. May be involved in anchoring the apical junctional complex, especially tight junctions, to actin-based cytoskeletons. From Mus musculus (Mouse).
   7334..8050    -  CDS            EGFP: EGFP is a basic (constitutively fluorescent) green fluorescent protein published in 1996, derived from Aequorea victoria. It is reported to be a rapidly-maturing weak dimer with moderate acid sensitivity.
   8057..8075    -  misc_feature   MCS (fragment): pBluescript multiple cloning site
   8108..8126    -  promoter       T7 promoter: promoter for bacteriophage T7 RNA polymerase
   8142..8175    -  LTR            5' LTR (truncated) (fragment): truncated 5' long terminal repeat (LTR) from HIV-1
   8171..8374    -  promoter       CMV promoter: human cytomegalovirus (CMV) immediate early promoter
   8375..8754    -  enhancer       CMV enhancer: human cytomegalovirus immediate early enhancer
   8909..8961    +  misc_feature   bom (fragment): basis of mobility region from pBR322
   9020..9124    +  promoter       AmpR promoter: bla
   9125..9985    +  CDS            AmpR: β-lactamase; bla; confers resistance to ampicillin, carbenicillin, and related antibiotics
