[The description below was written by a language model from this plasmid's Addgene catalogue record and pLannotate feature annotations shown in this document.]
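Description:
GFP-mCGNL1-Myc is a mammalian expression plasmid built on a pcDNA3.1-type backbone (listed as pCDNA3.1A) and carrying wild-type mouse Cgnl1, which encodes paracingulin (also known as Jacop), a protein of the apical junctional complex thought to link tight junctions to the actin cytoskeleton. The full sequenced construct is about 10.2 kb. It is propagated in E. coli through a high-copy ColE1/pUC-type origin and selected with ampicillin via the β-lactamase gene. An f1 origin is also present. For selection in mammalian cells, the backbone carries a neomycin phosphotransferase gene driven by the SV40 enhancer/early promoter and terminated by an SV40 polyadenylation signal, which would allow G418 selection of stable lines. Short lac-region, ble and HIV LTR-like annotations appear to be partial fragments or homology hits rather than functional parts.

The expression cassette is driven by the human CMV immediate-early enhancer and promoter, with a T7 promoter just upstream of the coding region, and it ends at the bovine growth hormone polyadenylation signal. EGFP lies directly upstream of the 3,891 bp Cgnl1 coding sequence, giving an N-terminal fluorescent fusion. The catalogue lists a C-terminal Myc tag, which the feature table does not annotate explicitly. A short fragment matching a His-containing tag downstream of the insert is consistent with the vector's Myc/His tag region. The insert was cloned by restriction enzymes between NotI and ClaI sites. The construct is intended for expressing tagged paracingulin in mammalian cells, so that the protein can be localised by fluorescence and detected through its epitope tag. It was deposited in association with work on cingulin-family proteins and ZO-1 at tight junctions.
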