Addgene plasmid #236514: GFP-mCGNL1-Myc
Purpose: For expression of mParacingulin L1 in mammalian cells
Depositing lab: Sandra Citi. Depositing organization: University of Geneva. Publication: Cingulin binds to the ZU5 domain of scaffolding protein ZO-1 to promote its extended conformation, stabilization, and tight junction accumulation. Vasileva E, Spadaro D, Rouaud F, King JM, Flinois A, Shah J, Sluysmans S, Mean I, Jond L, Turner JR, Citi S. J Biol Chem. 2022 Apr;298(4):101797. doi: 10.1016/j.jbc.2022.101797. Epub 2022 Mar 5. PubMed 35259394.
Backbone
  Vector backbone: pCDNA3.1A
  Vector type: Mammalian Expression
Growth in bacteria
  Bacterial resistance: Ampicillin, 100 μg/mL
  Growth temperature: 37°C
  Growth strain: DH5alpha
  Copy number: High Copy
Gene/Insert
  Gene/Insert name: CGNL1
  Species: M. musculus (mouse)
  Insert size (bp): 3891
  Mutation: WT
  Entrez Gene: Cgnl1 (a.k.a. Jacop, AI503810, 4933421H10Rik, 9930020M10Rik)
  Tag / fusion protein: GFP (N terminal on insert); Myc (C terminal on insert)
  Cloning method: Restriction Enzyme; 5′ cloning site Not1 (unknown if destroyed); 3′ cloning site Cla1 (unknown if destroyed)
Terms and licenses: Academic/Nonprofit Terms; Industry Terms: Not Available to Industry
Depositor comments: S2397 (Plasmid collection number)
How to cite: GFP-mCGNL1-Myc was a gift from Sandra Citi (Addgene plasmid # 236514 ; http://n2t.net/addgene:236514 ; RRID:Addgene_236514)
